Addgene plasmid #116541: pHAGE-PIK3CA-S332_L334delSAL
Purpose: Lentiviral expression of PIK3CA S332_L334delSAL
Depositing lab: Gordon Mills & Kenneth Scott. Depositing organization: Baylor College of Medicine. Publication: Systematic Functional Annotation of Somatic Mutations in Cancer. Ng PK, Li J, Jeong KJ, Shao S, Chen H, Tsang YH, Sengupta S, Wang Z, Bhavana VH, Tran R, Soewito S, Minussi DC, Moreno D, Kong K, Dogruluk T, Lu H, Gao J, Tokheim C, Zhou DC, Johnson AM, Zeng J, Ip CKM, Ju Z, Wester M, Yu S, Li Y, Vellano CP, Schultz N, Karchin R, Ding L, Lu Y, Cheung LWT, Chen K, Shaw KR, Meric-Bernstam F, Scott KL, Yi S, Sahni N, Liang H, Mills GB. Cancer Cell. 2018 Mar 12;33(3):450-462.e10. doi: 10.1016/j.ccell.2018.01.021. PubMed 29533785.
Backbone
  Vector backbone: pHAGE
  Vector type: Lentiviral
Growth in bacteria
  Bacterial resistance: Ampicillin, 100 μg/mL
  Growth temperature: 37°C
  Growth strain: Stbl3
  Copy number: High Copy
Gene/Insert
  Gene/Insert name: PIK3CA
  Species: H. sapiens (human)
  Mutation: S332_L334delSAL
  Entrez Gene: PIK3CA (a.k.a. CCM4, CLAPO, CLOVE, CWS5, HMH, MCAP, MCM, MCMTC, PI3K, PI3K-alpha, p110-alpha)
  Cloning method: Gateway Cloning
Terms and licenses: Academic/Nonprofit Terms; Industry Terms: Not Available to Industry
How to cite: pHAGE-PIK3CA-S332_L334delSAL was a gift from Gordon Mills & Kenneth Scott (Addgene plasmid # 116541 ; http://n2t.net/addgene:116541 ; RRID:Addgene_116541)
