[The description below was written by a language model from this plasmid's Addgene catalogue record and pLannotate feature annotations shown in this document.]
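Description:
pHAGE-PIK3CA-S332_L334delSAL is an HIV-1-based, self-inactivating lentiviral expression plasmid of about 11.7 kb built on the pHAGE backbone. It carries a human PIK3CA open reading frame encoding the p110-alpha catalytic subunit of phosphoinositide 3-kinase with an in-frame deletion of three residues (Ser332 through Leu334). In bacteria it is maintained through a high-copy ColE1/pUC-type origin and selected with ampicillin via the bla gene. The backbone also contains residual lac regulatory sequences and fragments of SV40 origin and polyadenylation elements.

The transfer cassette is flanked by a truncated 5' LTR and a ΔU3 3' LTR. It includes the Ψ packaging signal with a gag fragment, the Rev response element for Rev-dependent export of the genomic RNA, and the cPPT/CTS, which aids transduction. Viral proteins are not encoded, apart from short gag, rev and nef remnants, so they must be supplied in trans for particle production. Within the cassette, the constitutive EF-1α promoter drives the PIK3CA coding sequence, which was introduced by Gateway recombination and is therefore bracketed by attB1 and attB2 sites. A V5 epitope sequence lies downstream of attB2, but the record does not establish whether it is translated in frame with the insert. An EMCV IRES then allows EGFP to be translated from the same transcript, marking transduced cells, and a WPRE enhances transcript expression.

The construct is intended for stable lentiviral expression of this PIK3CA variant in mammalian cells. It was deposited in connection with a study that systematically tested the function of somatic cancer mutations.
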