Features (pLannotate 1.2.2; 27 found; start..end, strand, type, name):
    377..634     +  LTR            5' LTR (truncated): truncated 5' long terminal repeat (LTR) from HIV-1
    681..806     +  misc_feature   HIV-1 Ψ: packaging signal of human immunodeficiency virus type 1
    790..1128    +  CDS            HIV-1 gag (fragment): gag protein from human immunodeficiency virus 1; gag
   1303..1536    +  misc_feature   RRE: The Rev response element (RRE) of HIV-1 allows for Rev-dependent mRNA export from the nucleus to the cytoplasm.
   1913..2013    +  CDS            Rev (fragment): human immunodeficiency virus 1 (HIV-1) Rev protein; rev; enhances nuclear export of unspliced and incompletely spliced viral mRNAs
   2058..2175    +  misc_feature   cPPT/CTS: central polypurine tract and central termination sequence of HIV-1
   2223..3401    +  promoter       EF-1α promoter: strong constitutive promoter for human elongation factor EF-1α
   3422..3442    +  protein_bind   attB1: mutant version of attB; core recombination site for the Gateway® BP reaction BP Clonase™
   3448..6642    +  CDS            PIK3CA: PK3CA_HUMAN - Experimental evidence at protein level: Swiss-Prot protein existence level 1. Phosphoinositide-3-kinase (PI3K) phosphorylates phosphatidylinositol (PI) and its phosphorylated derivatives at position 3 of the inositol ring to produce 3-phosphoinositides (PubMed:15135396, PubMed:23936502, PubMed:28676499). Uses ATP and PtdIns(4,5)P2 (phosphatidylinositol 4,5-bisphosphate) to generate phosphatidylinositol 3,4,5-trisphosphate (PIP3) (PubMed:15135396, PubMed:28676499). PIP3 plays a key role by recruiting PH domain- containing proteins to the membrane, including AKT1 and PDPK1, activat
   6647..6671    -  protein_bind   attB2: mutant version of attB; recombination site for the Gateway® BP reaction BP Clonase™
   6724..6765    +  CDS            V5 tag: epitope tag from simian virus 5
   6891..7353    +  misc_feature   IRES: internal ribosome entry site (IRES) of the encephalomyocarditis virus (EMCV)
   7367..8086    +  CDS            EGFP: the original enhanced GFP (Yang et al., 1996) mammalian codon-optimized
   8100..8688    +  misc_feature   WPRE: woodchuck hepatitis virus posttranscriptional regulatory element
   8696..8761    +  CDS            nef (fragment): NEF_HV1Z2 - Experimental evidence at protein level: Swiss-Prot protein existence level 1. Extracellular Nef protein targets CD4(+) T-lymphocytes for apoptosis by interacting with CXCR4 surface receptors. From Human immunodeficiency virus type 1 group M subtype D (isolate Z2/CDC-Z34) (HIV-1).
   8763..8996    +  LTR            3' LTR (ΔU3): self-inactivating 3' long terminal repeat (LTR) from HIV-1
   9201..9305    +  promoter       AmpR promoter: bla
   9306..10166   +  CDS            AmpR: β-lactamase; bla; confers resistance to ampicillin, carbenicillin, and related antibiotics
  10337..10925   +  rep_origin     ori: high-copy-number ColE1/pMB1/pBR322/pUC origin of replication
  11108..11162   +  CDS            lacI (fragment): lac repressor; lacI; The lac repressor binds to the lac operator to inhibit transcription in E. coli. This inhibition can be relieved by adding lactose or isopropyl-β-D-thiogalactopyranoside (IPTG).
  11168..11261   +  rep_origin     SV40 ori (fragment): SV40 origin of replication
  11286..11323   +  CDS            lacI (fragment): lac repressor; lacI; The lac repressor binds to the lac operator to inhibit transcription in E. coli. This inhibition can be relieved by adding lactose or isopropyl-β-D-thiogalactopyranoside (IPTG).
  11336..11357   +  protein_bind   CAP binding site: CAP binding activates transcription in the presence of cAMP. E. coli catabolite activator protein
  11372..11402   +  promoter       lac promoter: promoter for the E. coli lac operon
  11406..11428   +  protein_bind   lac operator (fragment): The lac repressor binds to the lac operator to inhibit transcription in E. coli. This inhibition can be relieved by adding lactose or isopropyl-β-D-thiogalactopyranoside (IPTG). lac repressor encoded by lacI
  11460..11543   +  polyA_signal   SV40 poly(A) signal (fragment): SV40 polyadenylation signal
  11710..329     +  CDS            nef (fragment) (across the origin): NEF_HV1BR - Experimental evidence at protein level: Swiss-Prot protein existence level 1. Extracellular Nef protein targets CD4(+) T-lymphocytes for apoptosis by interacting with CXCR4 surface receptors (PubMed:14990729). From Human immunodeficiency virus type 1 group M subtype B (isolate BRU/LAI) (HIV-1).
>Addgene plasmid #116541 | pHAGE-PIK3CA-S332_L334delSAL | addgene full sequence | sequence record 254081 | Addgene NGS Result
TGGAAGGGCTAATTCACTCCCAAAGAAGACAAGATATCCTTGATCTGTGGATCTACCACACACAAGGCTA
CTTCCCTGATTAGCAGAACTACACACCAGGGCCAGGGGTCAGATATCCACTGACCTTTGGATGGTGCTAC
AAGCTAGTACCAGTTGAGCCAGATAAGGTAGAAGAGGCCAATAAAGGAGAGAACACCAGCTTGTTACACC
CTGTGAGCCTGCATGGGATGGATGACCCGGAGAGAGAAGTGTTAGAGTGGAGGTTTGACAGCCGCCTAGC
ATTTCATCACGTGGCCCGAGAGCTGCATCCGGAGTACTTCAAGAACTGCTGATATCGAGCTTGCTACAAG
GGACTTTCCGCTGGGGACTTTCCAGGGAGGCGTGGCCTGGGCGGGACTGGGGAGTGGCGAGCCCTCAGAT
CCTGCATATAAGCAGCTGCTTTTTGCCTGTACTGGGTCTCTCTGGTTAGACCAGATCTGAGCCTGGGAGC
TCTCTGGCTAACTAGGGAACCCACTGCTTAAGCCTCAATAAAGCTTGCCTTGAGTGCTTCAAGTAGTGTG
TGCCCGTCTGTTGTGTGACTCTGGTAACTAGAGATCCCTCAGACCCTTTTAGTCAGTGTGGAAAATCTCT
AGCAGTGGCGCCCGAACAGGGACTTGAAAGCGAAAGGGAAACCAGAGGAGCTCTCTCGACGCAGGACTCG
GCTTGCTGAAGCGCGCACGGCAAGAGGCGAGGGGCGGCGACTGGTGAGTACGCCAAAAATTTTGACTAGC
GGAGGCTAGAAGGAGAGAGATGGGTGCGAGAGCGTCAGTATTAAGCGGGGGAGAATTAGATCGCGATGGG
AAAAAATTCGGTTAAGGCCAGGGGGAAAGAAAAAATATAAATTAAAACATATAGTATGGGCAAGCAGGGA
GCTAGAACGATTCGCAGTTAATCCTGGCCTGTTAGAAACATCAGAAGGCTGTAGACAAATACTGGGACAG
CTACAACCATCCCTTCAGACAGGATCAGAAGAACTTAGATCATTATATAATACAGTAGCAACCCTCTATT
GTGTGCATCAAAGGATAGAGATAAAAGACACCAAGGAAGCTTTAGACAAGATAGAGGAAGAGCAAAACAA
AAGTAAGACCACCGCACAGCAAGCGGCCGGCCGCTGATCTTCAGACCTGGAGGAGGAGATATGAGGGACA
ATTGGAGAAGTGAATTATATAAATATAAAGTAGTAAAAATTGAACCATTAGGAGTAGCACCCACCAAGGC
AAAGAGAAGAGTGGTGCAGAGAGAAAAAAGAGCAGTGGGAATAGGAGCTTTGTTCCTTGGGTTCTTGGGA
GCAGCAGGAAGCACTATGGGCGCAGCGTCAATGACGCTGACGGTACAGGCCAGACAATTATTGTCTGGTA
TAGTGCAGCAGCAGAACAATTTGCTGAGGGCTATTGAGGCGCAACAGCATCTGTTGCAACTCACAGTCTG
GGGCATCAAGCAGCTCCAGGCAAGAATCCTGGCTGTGGAAAGATACCTAAAGGATCAACAGCTCCTGGGG
ATTTGGGGTTGCTCTGGAAAACTCATTTGCACCACTGCTGTGCCTTGGAATGCTAGTTGGAGTAATAAAT
CTCTGGAACAGATTTGGAATCACACGACCTGGATGGAGTGGGACAGAGAAATTAACAATTACACAAGCTT
AATACACTCCTTAATTGAAGAATCGCAAAACCAGCAAGAAAAGAATGAACAAGAATTATTGGAATTAGAT
AAATGGGCAAGTTTGTGGAATTGGTTTAACATAACAAATTGGCTGTGGTATATAAAATTATTCATAATGA
TAGTAGGAGGCTTGGTAGGTTTAAGAATAGTTTTTGCTGTACTTTCTATAGTGAATAGAGTTAGGCAGGG
ATATTCACCATTATCGTTTCAGACCCACCTCCCAACCCCGAGGGGACCCGACAGGCCCGAAGGAATAGAA
GAAGAAGGTGGAGAGAGAGACAGAGACAGATCCATTCGATTAGTGAACGGATCTCGACGGTATCGCCGAA
TTCACAAATGGCAGTATTCATCCACAATTTTAAAAGAAAAGGGGGGATTGGGGGGTACAGTGCAGGGGAA
AGAATAGTAGACATAATAGCAACAGACATACAAACTAAAGAATTACAAAAACAAATTACAAAAATTCAAA
ATTTTCGGGTTTATTACAGGGACAGCAGAGATCCAGTTTGGACTAGTCGTGAGGCTCCGGTGCCCGTCAG
TGGGCAGAGCGCACATCGCCCACAGTCCCCGAGAAGTTGGGGGGAGGGGTCGGCAATTGAACCGGTGCCT
AGAGAAGGTGGCGCGGGGTAAACTGGGAAAGTGATGTCGTGTACTGGCTCCGCCTTTTTCCCGAGGGTGG
GGGAGAACCGTATATAAGTGCAGTAGTCGCCGTGAACGTTCTTTTTCGCAACGGGTTTGCCGCCAGAACA
CAGGTAAGTGCCGTGTGTGGTTCCCGCGGGCCTGGCCTCTTTACGGGTTATGGCCCTTGCGTGCCTTGAA
TTACTTCCACCTGGCTGCAGTACGTGATTCTTGATCCCGAGCTTCGGGTTGGAAGTGGGTGGGAGAGTTC
GAGGCCTTGCGCTTAAGGAGCCCCTTCGCCTCGTGCTTGAGTTGAGGCCTGGCCTGGGCGCTGGGGCCGC
CGCGTGCGAATCTGGTGGCACCTTCGCGCCTGTCTCGCTGCTTTCGATAAGTCTCTAGCCATTTAAAATT
TTTGATGACCTGCTGCGACGCTTTTTTTCTGGCAAGATAGTCTTGTAAATGCGGGCCAAGATCTGCACAC
TGGTATTTCGGTTTTTGGGGCCGCGGGCGGCGACGGGGCCCGTGCGTCCCAGCGCACATGTTCGGCGAGG
CGGGGCCTGCGAGCGCGGCCACCGAGAATCGGACGGGGGTAGTCTCAAGCTGGCCGGCCTGCTCTGGTGC
CTGGCCTCGCGCCGCCGTGTATCGCCCCGCCCTGGGCGGCAAGGCTGGCCCGGTCGGCACCAGTTGCGTG
AGCGGAAAGATGGCCGCTTCCCGGCCCTGCTGCAGGGAGCTCAAAATGGAGGACGCGGCGCTCGGGAGAG
CGGGCGGGTGAGTCACCCACACAAAGGAAAAGGGCCTTTCCGTCCTCAGCCGTCGCTTCATGTGACTCCA
CGGAGTACCGGGCGCCGTCCAGGCACCTCGATTAGTTCTCGAGCTTTTGGAGTACGTCGTCTTTAGGTTG
GGGGGAGGGGTTTTATGCGATGGAGTTTCCCCACACTGAGTGGGTGGAGACTGAAGTTAGGCCAGCTTGG
CACTTGATGTAATTCTCCTTGGAATTTGCCCTTTTTGAGTTTGGATCTTGGTTCATTCTCAAGCCTCAGA
CAGTGGTTCAAAGTTTTTTTCTTCCATTTCAGGTGTCGTGAAGCGGCCCTGCAGATATCAACAAGTTTGT
ACAAAAAAGCAGGCACCATGCCTCCAAGACCATCATCAGGTGAACTGTGGGGCATCCACTTGATGCCCCC
AAGAATCCTAGTAGAATGTTTACTACCAAATGGAATGATAGTGACTTTAGAATGCCTCCGTGAGGCTACA
TTAATAACCATAAAGCATGAACTATTTAAAGAAGCAAGAAAATACCCCCTCCATCAACTTCTTCAAGATG
AATCTTCTTACATTTTCGTAAGTGTTACTCAAGAAGCAGAAAGGGAAGAATTTTTTGATGAAACAAGACG
ACTTTGTGACCTTCGGCTTTTTCAACCCTTTTTAAAAGTAATTGAACCAGTAGGCAACCGTGAAGAAAAG
ATCCTCAATCGAGAAATTGGTTTTGCTATCGGCATGCCAGTGTGTGAATTTGATATGGTTAAAGATCCAG
AAGTACAGGACTTCCGAAGAAATATTCTGAACGTTTGTAAAGAAGCTGTGGATCTTAGGGACCTCAATTC
ACCTCATAGTAGAGCAATGTATGTCTATCCTCCAAATGTAGAATCTTCACCAGAATTGCCAAAGCACATA
TATAATAAATTAGATAAAGGGCAAATAATAGTGGTGATCTGGGTAATAGTTTCTCCAAATAATGACAAGC
AGAAGTATACTCTGAAAATCAACCATGACTGTGTACCAGAACAAGTAATTGCTGAAGCAATCAGGAAAAA
AACTCGAAGTATGTTGCTATCCTCTGAACAACTAAAACTCTGTGTTTTAGAATATCAGGGCAAGTATATT
TTAAAAGTGTGTGGATGTGATGAATACTTCCTAGAAAAATATCCTCTGAGTCAGTATAAGTATATAAGAA
GCTGTATAATGCTTGGGAGGATGCCCAATTTGATGTTGATGGCTAAAGAAAGCCTTTATTCTCAACTGCC
AATGGACTGTTTTACAATGCCATCTTATTCCAGACGCATTTCCACAGCTACACCATATATGAATGGAGAA
ACATCTACAAAATCCCTTTGGGTTATAAATAGAATAAAAATTCTTTGTGCAACCTACGTGAATGTAAATA
TTCGAGACATTGATAAGATCTATGTTCGAACAGGTATCTACCATGGAGGAGAACCCTTATGTGACAATGT
GAACACTCAAAGAGTACCTTGTTCCAATCCCAGGTGGAATGAATGGCTGAATTATGATATATACATTCCT
GATCTTCCTCGTGCTGCTCGACTTTGCCTTTCCATTTGCTCTGTTAAAGGCCGAAAGGGTGCTAAAGAGG
AACACTGTCCATTGGCATGGGGAAATATAAACTTGTTTGATTACACAGACACTCTAGTATCTGGAAAAAT
GGCTTTGAATCTTTGGCCAGTACCTCATGGATTAGAAGATTTGCTGAACCCTATTGGTGTTACTGGATCA
AATCCAAATAAAGAAACTCCATGCTTAGAGTTGGAGTTTGACTGGTTCAGCAGTGTGGTAAAGTTCCCAG
ATATGTCAGTGATTGAAGAGCATGCCAATTGGTCTGTATCCCGAGAAGCAGGATTTAGCTATTCCCACGC
AGGACTGAGTAACAGACTAGCTAGAGACAATGAATTAAGGGAAAATGACAAAGAACAGCTCAAAGCAATT
TCTACACGAGATCCTCTCTCTGAAATCACTGAGCAGGAGAAAGATTTTCTATGGAGTCACAGACACTATT
GTGTAACTATCCCCGAAATTCTACCCAAATTGCTTCTGTCTGTTAAATGGAATTCTAGAGATGAAGTAGC
CCAGATGTATTGCTTGGTAAAAGATTGGCCTCCAATCAAACCTGAACAGGCTATGGAACTTCTGGACTGT
AATTACCCAGATCCTATGGTTCGAGGTTTTGCTGTTCGGTGCTTGGAAAAATATTTAACAGATGACAAAC
TTTCTCAGTATTTAATTCAGCTAGTACAGGTCCTAAAATATGAACAATATTTGGATAACTTGCTTGTGAG
ATTTTTACTGAAGAAAGCATTGACTAATCAAAGGATTGGGCACTTTTTCTTTTGGCATTTAAAATCTGAG
ATGCACAATAAAACAGTTAGCCAGAGGTTTGGCCTGCTTTTGGAGTCCTATTGTCGTGCATGTGGGATGT
ATTTGAAGCACCTGAATAGGCAAGTCGAGGCAATGGAAAAGCTCATTAACTTAACTGACATTCTCAAACA
GGAGAAGAAGGATGAAACACAAAAGGTACAGATGAAGTTTTTAGTTGAGCAAATGAGGCGACCAGATTTC
ATGGATGCTCTACAGGGCTTTCTGTCTCCTCTAAACCCTGCTCATCAACTAGGAAACCTCAGGCTTGAAG
AGTGTCGAATTATGTCCTCTGCAAAAAGGCCACTGTGGTTGAATTGGGAGAACCCAGACATCATGTCAGA
GTTACTGTTTCAGAACAATGAGATCATCTTTAAAAATGGGGATGATTTACGGCAAGATATGCTAACACTT
CAAATTATTCGTATTATGGAAAATATCTGGCAAAATCAAGGTCTTGATCTTCGAATGTTACCTTATGGTT
GTCTGTCAATCGGTGACTGTGTGGGACTTATTGAGGTGGTGCGAAATTCTCACACTATTATGCAAATTCA
GTGCAAAGGCGGCTTGAAAGGTGCACTGCAGTTCAACAGCCACACACTACATCAGTGGCTCAAAGACAAG
AACAAAGGAGAAATATATGATGCAGCCATTGACCTGTTTACACGTTCATGTGCTGGATACTGTGTAGCTA
CCTTCATTTTGGGAATTGGAGATCGTCACAATAGTAACATCATGGTGAAAGACGATGGACAACTGTTTCA
TATAGATTTTGGACACTTTTTGGATCACAAGAAGAAAAAATTTGGTTATAAACGAGAACGTGTGCCATTT
GTTTTGACACAGGATTTCTTAATAGTGATTAGTAAAGGAGCCCAAGAATGCACAAAGACAAGAGAATTTG
AGAGGTTTCAGGAGATGTGTTACAAGGCTTATCTAGCTATTCGACAGCATGCCAATCTCTTCATAAATCT
TTTCTCAATGATGCTTGGCTCTGGAATGCCAGAACTACAATCTTTTGATGACATTGCATACATTCGAAAG
ACCCTAGCCTTAGATAAAACTGAGCAAGAGGCTTTGGAGTATTTCATGAAACAAATGAATGATGCACATC
ATGGTGGCTGGACAACAAAAATGGATTGGATCTTCCACACAATTAAACAGCATGCATTGAACTAGAACCC
AGCTTTCTTGTACAAAGTGGTTGATATCCAGCACAGTGGCGGCCGCTCGAGTCTAGAGGGCCCGCGGTTC
GAAGGTAAGCCTATCCCTAACCCTCTCCTCGGTCTCGATTCTACGCGTACCGGTTAGTAATGAGATCCCT
CCCCCCCCCCTAACGTTACTGGCCGAAGCCGCTTGGAATAAGGCCGGTGTGCGTTTGTCTATATGTTATT
TTCCACCATATTGCCGTCTTTTGGCAATGTGAGGGCCCGGAAACCTGGCCCTGTCTTCTTGACGAGCATT
CCTAGGGGTCTTTCCCCTCTCGCCAAAGGAATGCAAGGTCTGTTGAATGTCGTGAAGGAAGCAGTTCCTC
TGGAAGCTTCTTGAAGACAAACAACGTCTGTAGCGACCCTTTGCAGGCAGCGGAACCCCCCACCTGGCGA
CAGGTGCCTCTGCGGCCAAAAGCCACGTGTATAAGATACACCTGCAAAGGCGGCACAACCCCAGTGCCAC
GTTGTGAGTTGGATAGTTGTGGAAAGAGTCAAATGGCTCTCCTCAAGCGTATTCAACAAGGGGCTGAAGG
ATGCCCAGAAGGTACCCCATTGTATGGGATCTGATCTGGGGCCTCGGTGCACATGCTTTACATGTGTTTA
GTCGAGGTTAAAAAAACGTCTAGGCCCCCCGAACCACGGGGACGTGGTTTTCCTTTGAAAAACACGATGA
TAATATGGCCACACATATGGTGAGCAAGGGCGAGGAGCTGTTCACCGGGGTGGTGCCCATCCTGGTCGAG
CTGGACGGCGACGTAAACGGCCACAAGTTCAGCGTGTCCGGCGAGGGCGAGGGCGATGCCACCTACGGCA
AGCTGACCCTGAAGTTCATCTGCACCACCGGCAAGCTGCCCGTGCCCTGGCCCACCCTCGTGACCACCCT
GACCTACGGCGTGCAGTGCTTCAGCCGCTACCCCGACCACATGAAGCAGCACGACTTCTTCAAGTCCGCC
ATGCCCGAAGGCTACGTCCAGGAGCGCACCATCTTCTTCAAGGACGACGGCAACTACAAGACCCGCGCCG
AGGTGAAGTTCGAGGGCGACACCCTGGTGAACCGCATCGAGCTGAAGGGCATCGACTTCAAGGAGGACGG
CAACATCCTGGGGCACAAGCTGGAGTACAACTACAACAGCCACAACGTCTATATCATGGCCGACAAGCAG
AAGAACGGCATCAAGGTGAACTTCAAGATCCGCCACAACATCGAGGACGGCAGCGTGCAGCTCGCCGACC
ACTACCAGCAGAACACCCCCATCGGCGACGGCCCCGTGCTGCTGCCCGACAACCACTACCTGAGCACCCA
GTCCGCCCTGAGCAAAGACCCCAACGAGAAGCGCGATCACATGGTCCTGCTGGAGTTCGTGACCGCCGCC
GGGATCACTCTCGGCATGGACGAGCTGTACAAGTAAATCGATAGATCCTAATCAACCTCTGGATTACAAA
ATTTGTGAAAGATTGACTGGTATTCTTAACTATGTTGCTCCTTTTACGCTATGTGGATACGCTGCTTTAA
TGCCTTTGTATCATGCTATTGCTTCCCGTATGGCTTTCATTTTCTCCTCCTTGTATAAATCCTGGTTGCT
GTCTCTTTATGAGGAGTTGTGGCCCGTTGTCAGGCAACGTGGCGTGGTGTGCACTGTGTTTGCTGACGCA
ACCCCCACTGGTTGGGGCATTGCCACCACCTGTCAGCTCCTTTCCGGGACTTTCGCTTTCCCCCTCCCTA
TTGCCACGGCGGAACTCATCGCCGCCTGCCTTGCCCGCTGCTGGACAGGGGCTCGGCTGTTGGGCACTGA
CAATTCCGTGGTGTTGTCGGGGAAATCATCGTCCTTTCCTTGGCTGCTCGCCTGTGTTGCCACCTGGATT
CTGCGCGGGACGTCCTTCTGCTACGTCCCTTCGGCCCTCAATCCAGCGGACCTTCCTTCCCGCGGCCTGC
TGCCGGCTCTGCGGCCTCTTCCGCGTCTTCGCCTTCGCCCTCAGACGAGTCGGATCTCCCTTTGGGCCGC
CTCCCCGCCTGAGATCCTTTAAGACCAATGACTTACAAGGCAGCTGTAGATCTTAGCCACTTTTTAAAAG
AAAAGGGGGGACTGGAAGGGCTAATTCACTCCCAACGAAGACAAGATCTGCTTTTTGCTTGTACTGGGTC
TCTCTGGTTAGACCAGATCTGAGCCTGGGAGCTCTCTGGCTAACTAGGGAACCCACTGCTTAAGCCTCAA
TAAAGCTTGCCTTGAGTGCTTCAAGTAGTGTGTGCCCGTCTGTTGTGTGACTCTGGTAACTAGAGATCCC
TCAGACCCTTTTAGTCAGTGTGGAAAATCTCTAGCAGTAGTAGTTCATGTCATCTTATTATTCAGTATTT
ATAACTTGCAAAGAAATGAATATCAGAGAGTGAGAGGCCCGGGTTAATTAAGGAAAGGGCTAGATCATTC
TTGAAGACGAAAGGGCCTCGTGATACGCCTATTTTTATAGGTTAATGTCATGATAATAATGGTTTCTTAG
ACGTCAGGTGGCACTTTTCGGGGAAATGTGCGCGGAACCCCTATTTGTTTATTTTTCTAAATACATTCAA
ATATGTATCCGCTCATGAGACAATAACCCTGATAAATGCTTCAATAATATTGAAAAAGGAAGAGTATGAG
TATTCAACATTTCCGTGTCGCCCTTATTCCCTTTTTTGCGGCATTTTGCCTTCCTGTTTTTGCTCACCCA
GAAACGCTGGTGAAAGTAAAAGATGCTGAAGATCAGTTGGGTGCACGAGTGGGTTACATCGAACTGGATC
TCAACAGCGGTAAGATCCTTGAGAGTTTTCGCCCCGAAGAACGTTTTCCAATGATGAGCACTTTTAAAGT
TCTGCTATGTGGCGCGGTATTATCCCGTGTTGACGCCGGGCAAGAGCAACTCGGTCGCCGCATACACTAT
TCTCAGAATGACTTGGTTGAGTACTCACCAGTCACAGAAAAGCATCTTACGGATGGCATGACAGTAAGAG
AATTATGCAGTGCTGCCATAACCATGAGTGATAACACTGCGGCCAACTTACTTCTGACAACGATCGGAGG
ACCGAAGGAGCTAACCGCTTTTTTGCACAACATGGGGGATCATGTAACTCGCCTTGATCGTTGGGAACCG
GAGCTGAATGAAGCCATACCAAACGACGAGCGTGACACCACGATGCCTGTAGCAATGGCAACAACGTTGC
GCAAACTATTAACTGGCGAACTACTTACTCTAGCTTCCCGGCAACAATTAATAGACTGGATGGAGGCGGA
TAAAGTTGCAGGACCACTTCTGCGCTCGGCCCTTCCGGCTGGCTGGTTTATTGCTGATAAATCTGGAGCC
GGTGAGCGTGGGTCTCGCGGTATCATTGCAGCACTGGGGCCAGATGGTAAGCCCTCCCGTATCGTAGTTA
TCTACACGACGGGGAGTCAGGCAACTATGGATGAACGAAATAGACAGATCGCTGAGATAGGTGCCTCACT
GATTAAGCATTGGTAACTGTCAGACCAAGTTTACTCATATATACTTTAGATTGATTTAAAACTTCATTTT
TAATTTAAAAGGATCTAGGTGAAGATCCTTTTTGATAATCTCATGACCAAAATCCCTTAACGTGAGTTTT
CGTTCCACTGAGCGTCAGACCCCGTAGAAAAGATCAAAGGATCTTCTTGAGATCCTTTTTTTCTGCGCGT
AATCTGCTGCTTGCAAACAAAAAAACCACCGCTACCAGCGGTGGTTTGTTTGCCGGATCAAGAGCTACCA
ACTCTTTTTCCGAAGGTAACTGGCTTCAGCAGAGCGCAGATACCAAATACTGTTCTTCTAGTGTAGCCGT
AGTTAGGCCACCACTTCAAGAACTCTGTAGCACCGCCTACATACCTCGCTCTGCTAATCCTGTTACCAGT
GGCTGCTGCCAGTGGCGATAAGTCGTGTCTTACCGGGTTGGACTCAAGACGATAGTTACCGGATAAGGCG
CAGCGGTCGGGCTGAACGGGGGGTTCGTGCACACAGCCCAGCTTGGAGCGAACGACCTACACCGAACTGA
GATACCTACAGCGTGAGCTATGAGAAAGCGCCACGCTTCCCGAAGGGAGAAAGGCGGACAGGTATCCGGT
AAGCGGCAGGGTCGGAACAGGAGAGCGCACGAGGGAGCTTCCAGGGGGAAACGCCTGGTATCTTTATAGT
CCTGTCGGGTTTCGCCACCTCTGACTTGAGCGTCGATTTTTGTGATGCTCGTCAGGGGGGCGGAGCCTAT
GGAAAAACGCCAGCAACGCGGCCTTTTTACGGTTCCTGGCCTTTTGCTGGCCTTTTGCTCACATGTTCTT
TCCTGCGTTATCCCCTGATTCTGTGGATAACCGTATTACCGCCTTTGAGTGAGCTGATACCGCTCGCCGC
AGCCGAACGACCGAGCGCAGCGAGTCAGTGAGCGAGGAAGCGGAAGAGCGCCCAATACGCAAACCGCCTC
TCCCCGCGCGTTGGCCGATTCATTAATGCAGCAAGCTCATGGCTGACTAATTTTTTTTATTTATGCAGAG
GCCGAGGCCGCCTCGGCCTCTGAGCTATTCCAGAAGTAGTGAGGAGGCTTTTTTGGAGGCCTAGGCTTTT
GCAAAAAGCTCCCCGTGGCACGACAGGTTTCCCGACTGGAAAGCGGGCAGTGAGCGCAACGCAATTAATG
TGAGTTAGCTCACTCATTAGGCACCCCAGGCTTTACACTTTATGCTTCCGGCTCGTATGTTGTGTGGAAT
TGTGAGCGGATAACAATTTCACACAGGAAACAGCTATGACATGATTACGAATTTCACAAATAAAGCATTT
TTTTCACTGCATTCTAGTTGTGGTTTGTCCAAACTCATCAATGTATCTTATCATGTCTGGATCAACTGGA
TAACTCAAGCTAACCAAAATCATCCCAAACTTCCCACCCCATACCCTATTACCACTGCCAATTACCTGTG
GTTTCATTTACTCTAAACCTGTGATTCCTCTGAATTATTTTCATTTTAAAGAAATTGTATTTGTTAAATA
TGTACTACAAACTTAGTAGT
