>Addgene plasmid #116541 | pHAGE-PIK3CA-S332_L334delSAL | depositor partial sequence | sequence record 219415 | insert
ATGCCTCCACGACCATCATCAGGTGAACTGTGGGGCATCCACTTGATGCCCCCAAGAATCCTAGTAGAAT
GTTTACTACCAAATGGAATGATAGTGACTTTAGAATGCCTCCGTGAGGCTACATTAATAACCATAAAGCA
TGAACTATTTAAAGAAGCAAGAAAATACCCCCTCCATCAACTTCTTCAAGATGAATCTTCTTACATTTTC
GTAAGTGTTACTCAAGAAGCAGAAAGGGAAGAATTTTTTGATGAAACAAGACGACTTTGTGACCTTCGGC
TTTTTCAACCCTTTTTAAAAGTAATTGAACCAGTAGGCAACCGTGAAGAAAAGATCCTCAATCGAGAAAT
TGGTTTTGCTATCGGCATGCCAGTGTGTGAATTTGATATGGTTAAAGATCCAGAAGTACAGGACTTCCGA
AGAAATATTCTGAACGTTTGTAAAGAAGCTGTGGATCTTAGGGACCTCAATTCACCTCATAGTAGAGCAA
TGTATGTCTATCCTCCAAATGTAGAATCTTCACCAGAATTGCCAAAGCACATATATAATAAATTAGATAA
AGGGCAAATAATAGTGGTGATCTGGGTAATAGTTTCTCCAAATAATGACAAGCAGAAGTATACTCTGAAA
ATCAACCATGACTGTGTACCAGAACAAGTAATTGCTGAAGCAATCAGGAAAAAAACTCGAAGTATGTTGC
TATCCTCTGAACAACTAAAACTCTGTGTTTTAGAATATCAGGGCAAGTATATTTTAAAAGTGTGTGGATG
TGATGAATACTTCCTAGAAAAATATCCTCTGAGTCAGTATAAGTATATAAGAAGCTGTATAATGCTTGGG
AGGATGCCCAATTTGATGTTGATGGCTAAAGAAAGCCTTTATTCTCAACTGCCAATGGACTGTTTTACAA
TGCCATCTTATTCCAGACGCATTTCCACAGCTACACCATATATGAATGGAGAAACATCTACAAAATCCCT
TTGGGTTATAAATAGAATAAAAATTCTTTGTGCAACCTACGTGAATGTAAATATTCGAGACATTGATAAG
ATCTATGTTCGAACAGGTATCTACCATGGAGGAGAACCCTTATGTGACAATGTGAACACTCAAAGAGTAC
CTTGTTCCAATCCCAGGTGGAATGAATGGCTGAATTATGATATATACATTCCTGATCTTCCTCGTGCTGC
TCGACTTTGCCTTTCCATTTGCTCTGTTAAAGGCCGAAAGGGTGCTAAAGAGGAACACTGTCCATTGGCA
TGGGGAAATATAAACTTGTTTGATTACACAGACACTCTAGTATCTGGAAAAATGGCTTTGAATCTTTGGC
CAGTACCTCATGGATTAGAAGATTTGCTGAACCCTATTGGTGTTACTGGATCAAATCCAAATAAAGAAAC
TCCATGCTTAGAGTTGGAGTTTGACTGGTTCAGCAGTGTGGTAAAGTTCCCAGATATGTCAGTGATTGAA
GAGCATGCCAATTGGTCTGTATCCCGAGAAGCAGGATTTAGCTATTCCCACGCAGGACTGAGTAACAGAC
TAGCTAGAGACAATGAATTAAGGGAAAATGACAAAGAACAGCTCAAAGCAATTTCTACACGAGATCCTCT
CTCTGAAATCACTGAGCAGGAGAAAGATTTTCTATGGAGTCACAGACACTATTGTGTAACTATCCCCGAA
ATTCTACCCAAATTGCTTCTGTCTGTTAAATGGAATTCTAGAGATGAAGTAGCCCAGATGTATTGCTTGG
TAAAAGATTGGCCTCCAATCAAACCTGAACAGGCTATGGAACTTCTGGACTGTAATTACCCAGATCCTAT
GGTTCGAGGTTTTGCTGTTCGGTGCTTGGAAAAATATTTAACAGATGACAAACTTTCTCAGTATTTAATT
CAGCTAGTACAGGTCCTAAAATATGAACAATATTTGGATAACTTGCTTGTGAGATTTTTACTGAAGAAAG
CATTGACTAATCAAAGGATTGGGCACTTTTTCTTTTGGCATTTAAAATCTGAGATGCACAATAAAACAGT
TAGCCAGAGGTTTGGCCTGCTTTTGGAGTCCTATTGTCGTGCATGTGGGATGTATTTGAAGCACCTGAAT
AGGCAAGTCGAGGCAATGGAAAAGCTCATTAACTTAACTGACATTCTCAAACAGGAGAAGAAGGATGAAA
CACAAAAGGTACAGATGAAGTTTTTAGTTGAGCAAATGAGGCGACCAGATTTCATGGATGCTCTACAGGG
CTTTCTGTCTCCTCTAAACCCTGCTCATCAACTAGGAAACCTCAGGCTTGAAGAGTGTCGAATTATGTCC
TCTGCAAAAAGGCCACTGTGGTTGAATTGGGAGAACCCAGACATCATGTCAGAGTTACTGTTTCAGAACA
ATGAGATCATCTTTAAAAATGGGGATGATTTACGGCAAGATATGCTAACACTTCAAATTATTCGTATTAT
GGAAAATATCTGGCAAAATCAAGGTCTTGATCTTCGAATGTTACCTTATGGTTGTCTGTCAATCGGTGAC
TGTGTGGGACTTATTGAGGTGGTGCGAAATTCTCACACTATTATGCAAATTCAGTGCAAAGGCGGCTTGA
AAGGTGCACTGCAGTTCAACAGCCACACACTACATCAGTGGCTCAAAGACAAGAACAAAGGAGAAATATA
TGATGCAGCCATTGACCTGTTTACACGTTCATGTGCTGGATACTGTGTAGCTACCTTCATTTTGGGAATT
GGAGATCGTCACAATAGTAACATCATGGTGAAAGACGATGGACAACTGTTTCATATAGATTTTGGACACT
TTTTGGATCACAAGAAGAAAAAATTTGGTTATAAACGAGAACGTGTGCCATTTGTTTTGACACAGGATTT
CTTAATAGTGATTAGTAAAGGAGCCCAAGAATGCACAAAGACAAGAGAATTTGAGAGGTTTCAGGAGATG
TGTTACAAGGCTTATCTAGCTATTCGACAGCATGCCAATCTCTTCATAAATCTTTTCTCAATGATGCTTG
GCTCTGGAATGCCAGAACTACAATCTTTTGATGACATTGCATACATTCGAAAGACCCTAGCCTTAGATAA
AACTGAGCAAGAGGCTTTGGAGTATTTCATGAAACAAATGAATGATGCACATCATGGTGGCTGGACAACA
AAAATGGATTGGATCTTCCACACAATTAAACAGCATGCATTGAACTGA
